>Addgene plasmid #77922 | MAPK14 gRNA (BRDN0001148584) | addgene full sequence | sequence record 188660 | Addgene Assembled Sequence
CCCGGGTGCAAAGATGGATAAAGTTTTAAACAGAGAGGAATCTTTGCAGCTAATGGACCTTCTAGGTCTT
GAAAGGAGTGGGAATTGGCTCCGGTGCCCGTCAGTGGGCAGAGCGCACATCGCCCACAGTCCCCGAGAAG
TTGGGGGGAGGGGTCGGCAATTGATCCGGTGCCTAGAGAAGGTGGCGCGGGGTAAACTGGGAAAGTGATG
TCGTGTACTGGCTCCGCCTTTTTCCCGAGGGTGGGGGAGAACCGTATATAAGTGCAGTAGTCGCCGTGAA
CGTTCTTTTTCGCAACGGGTTTGCCGCCAGAACACAGGTAAGTGCCGTGTGTGGTTCCCGCGGGCCTGGC
CTCTTTACGGGTTATGGCCCTTGCGTGCCTTGAATTACTTCCACCTGGCTGCAGTACGTGATTCTTGATC
CCGAGCTTCGGGTTGGAAGTGGGTGGGAGAGTTCGAGGCCTTGCGCTTAAGGAGCCCCTTCGCCTCGTGC
TTGAGTTGAGGCCTGGCCTGGGCGCTGGGGCCGCCGCGTGCGAATCTGGTGGCACCTTCGCGCCTGTCTC
GCTGCTTTCGATAAGTCTCTAGCCATTTAAAATTTTTGATGACCTGCTGCGACGCTTTTTTTCTGGCAAG
ATAGTCTTGTAAATGCGGGCCAAGATCTGCACACTGGTATTTCGGTTTTTGGGGCCGCGGGCGGCGACGG
GGCCCGTGCGTCCCAGCGCACATGTTCGGCGAGGCGGGGCCTGCGAGCGCGGCCACCGAGAATCGGACGG
GGGTAGTCTCAAGCTGGCCGGCCTGCTCTGGTGCCTGGCCTCGCGCCGCCGTGTATCGCCCCGCCCTGGG
CGGCAAGGCTGGCCCGGTCGGCACCAGTTGCGTGAGCGGAAAGATGGCCGCTTCCCGGCCCTGCTGCAGG
GAGCTCAAAATGGAGGACGCGGCGCTCGGGAGAGCGGGCGGGTGAGTCACCCACACAAAGGAAAAGGGCC
TTTCCGTCCTCAGCCGTCGCTTCATGTGACTCCACGGAGTACCGGGCGCCGTCCAGGCACCTCGATTAGT
TCTCGAGCTTTTGGAGTACGTCGTCTTTAGGTTGGGGGGAGGGGTTTTATGCGATGGAGTTTCCCCACAC
TGAGTGGGTGGAGACTGAAGTTAGGCCAGCTTGGCACTTGATGTAATTCTCCTTGGAATTTGCCCTTTTT
GAGTTTGGATCTTGGTTCATTCTCAAGCCTCAGACAGTGGTTCAAAGTTTTTTTCTTCCATTTCAGGTGT
CGTGACGTACGGCCACCATGACCGAGTACAAGCCCACGGTGCGCCTCGCCACCCGCGACGACGTCCCCAG
GGCCGTACGCACCCTCGCCGCCGCGTTCGCCGACTACCCCGCCACGCGCCACACCGTCGATCCGGACCGC
CACATCGAGCGGGTCACCGAGCTGCAAGAACTCTTCCTCACGCGCGTCGGGCTCGACATCGGCAAGGTGT
GGGTCGCGGACGACGGCGCCGCCGTGGCGGTCTGGACCACGCCGGAGAGCGTCGAAGCGGGGGCGGTGTT
CGCCGAGATCGGCCCGCGCATGGCCGAGTTGAGCGGTTCCCGGCTGGCCGCGCAGCAACAGATGGAAGGC
CTCCTGGCGCCGCACCGGCCCAAGGAGCCCGCGTGGTTCCTGGCCACCGTCGGAGTCTCGCCCGACCACC
AGGGCAAGGGTCTGGGCAGCGCCGTCGTGCTCCCCGGAGTGGAGGCGGCCGAGCGCGCCGGGGTGCCCGC
CTTCCTGGAGACCTCCGCGCCCCGCAACCTCCCCTTCTACGAGCGGCTCGGCTTCACCGTCACCGCCGAC
GTCGAGGTGCCCGAAGGACCGCGCACCTGGTGCATGACCCGCAAGCCCGGTGCCTGAACGCGTTAAGTCG
ACAATCAACCTCTGGATTACAAAATTTGTGAAAGATTGACTGGTATTCTTAACTATGTTGCTCCTTTTAC
GCTATGTGGATACGCTGCTTTAATGCCTTTGTATCATGCTATTGCTTCCCGTATGGCTTTCATTTTCTCC
TCCTTGTATAAATCCTGGTTGCTGTCTCTTTATGAGGAGTTGTGGCCCGTTGTCAGGCAACGTGGCGTGG
TGTGCACTGTGTTTGCTGACGCAACCCCCACTGGTTGGGGCATTGCCACCACCTGTCAGCTCCTTTCCGG
GACTTTCGCTTTCCCCCTCCCTATTGCCACGGCGGAACTCATCGCCGCCTGCCTTGCCCGCTGCTGGACA
GGGGCTCGGCTGTTGGGCACTGACAATTCCGTGGTGTTGTCGGGGAAATCATCGTCCTTTCCTTGGCTGC
TCGCCTGTGTTGCCACCTGGATTCTGCGCGGGACGTCCTTCTGCTACGTCCCTTCGGCCCTCAATCCAGC
GGACCTTCCTTCCCGCGGCCTGCTGCCGGCTCTGCGGCCTCTTCCGCGTCTTCGCCTTCGCCCTCAGACG
AGTCGGATCTCCCTTTGGGCCGCCTCCCCGCGTCGACTTTAAGACCAATGACTTACAAGGCAGCTGTAGA
TCTTAGCCACTTTTTAAAAGAAAAGGGGGGACTGGAAGGGCTAATTCACTCCCAACGAAGACAAGATCTG
CTTTTTGCTTGTACTGGGTCTCTCTGGTTAGACCAGATCTGAGCCTGGGAGCTCTCTGGCTAACTAGGGA
ACCCACTGCTTAAGCCTCAATAAAGCTTGCCTTGAGTGCTTCAAGTAGTGTGTGCCCGTCTGTTGTGTGA
CTCTGGTAACTAGAGATCCCTCAGACCCTTTTAGTCAGTGTGGAAAATCTCTAGCAGTACGTATAGTAGT
TCATGTCATCTTATTATTCAGTATTTATAACTTGCAAAGAAATGAATATCAGAGAGTGAGAGGAACTTGT
TTATTGCAGCTTATAATGGTTACAAATAAAGCAATAGCATCACAAATTTCACAAATAAAGCATTTTTTTC
ACTGCATTCTAGTTGTGGTTTGTCCAAACTCATCAATGTATCTTATCATGTCTGGCTCTAGCTATCCCGC
CCCTAACTCCGCCCATCCCGCCCCTAACTCCGCCCAGTTCCGCCCATTCTCCGCCCCATGGCTGACTAAT
TTTTTTTATTTATGCAGAGGCCGAGGCCGCCTCGGCCTCTGAGCTATTCCAGAAGTAGTGAGGAGGCTTT
TTTGGAGGCCTAGGGACGTACCCAATTCGCCCTATAGTGAGTCGTATTACGCGCGCTCACTGGCCGTCGT
TTTACAACGTCGTGACTGGGAAAACCCTGGCGTTACCCAACTTAATCGCCTTGCAGCACATCCCCCTTTC
GCCAGCTGGCGTAATAGCGAAGAGGCCCGCACCGATCGCCCTTCCCAACAGTTGCGCAGCCTGAATGGCG
AATGGG
[124 nt withheld, positions 3367-3490]
C
[91 nt withheld, positions 3492-3582]
A
[49 nt withheld, positions 3584-3632]
CCTTTGACGTTGGAGTCCACGTTCTTT
[37 nt withheld, positions 3660-3696]
ACCCTATCTCGGTCTATTCTTTTGATTTATAAGGGATTTTGCCGATTTCGGCCTATTGGTTAAAAAATGA
GCTGATTTAACAAAAATTTAACGCGAATTTTAACAAAATATTAACGCTTACAATTTAGGTGGCACTTTTC
GGGGAAATGTGCGCGGAACCCCTATTTGTTTATTTTTCTAAATACATTCAAATATGTATCCGCTCATGAG
ACAATAACCCTGATAAATGCTTCAATAATATTGAAAAAGGAAGAGTATGAGTATTCAACATTTCCGTGTC
GCCCTTATTCCCTTTTTTGCGGCATTTTGCCTTCCTGTTTTTGCTCACCCAGAAACGCTGGTGAAAGTAA
AAGATGCTGAAGATCAGTTGGGTGCACGAGTGGGTTACATCGAACTGGATCTCAACAGCGGTAAGATCCT
TGAGAGTTTTCGCCCCGAAGAACGTTTTCCAATGATGAGCACTTTTAAAGTTCTGCTATGTGGCGCGGTA
TTATCCCGTATTGACGCCGGGCAAGAGCAACTCGGTCGCCGCATACACTATTCTCAGAATGACTTGGTTG
AGTACTCACCAGTCACAGAAAAGCATCTTACGGATGGCATGACAGTAAGAGAATTATGCAGTGCTGCCAT
AACCATGAGTGATAACACTGCGGCCAACTTACTTCTGACAACGATCGGAGGACCGAAGGAGCTAACCGCT
TTTTTGCACAACATGGGGGATCATGTAACTCGCCTTGATCGTTGGGAACCGGAGCTGAATGAAGCCATAC
CAAACGACGAGCGTGACACCACGATGCCTGTAGCAATGGCAACAACGTTGCGCAAACTATTAACTGGCGA
ACTACTTACTCTAGCTTCCCGGCAACAATTAATAGACTGGATGGAGGCGGATAAAGTTGCAGGACCACTT
CTGCGCTCGGCCCTTCCGGCTGGCTGGTTTATTGCTGATAAATCTGGAGCCGGTGAGCGTGGGTCTCGCG
GTATCATTGCAGCACTGGGGCCAGATGGTAAGCCCTCCCGTATCGTAGTTATCTACACGACGGGGAGTCA
GGCAACTATGGATGAACGAAATAGACAGATCGCTGAGATAGGTGCCTCACTGATTAAGCATTGGTAACTG
TCAGACCAAGTTTACTCATATATACTTTAGATTGATTTAAAACTTCATTTTTAATTTAAAAGGATCTAGG
TGAAGATCCTTTTTGATAATCTCATGACCAAAATCCCTTAACGTGAGTTTTCGTTCCACTGAGCGTCAGA
CCCCGTAGAAAAGATCAAAGGATCTTCTTGAGATCCTTTTTTTCTGCGCGTAATCTGCTGCTTGCAAACA
AAAAAACCACCGCTACCAGCGGTGGTTTGTTTGCCGGATCAAGAGCTACCAACTCTTTTTCCGAAGGTAA
CTGGCTTCAGCAGAGCGCAGATACCAAATACTGTTCTTCTAGTGTAGCCGTAGTTAGGCCACCACTTCAA
GAACTCTGTAGCACCGCCTACATACCTCGCTCTGCTAATCCTGTTACCAGTGGCTGCTGCCAGTGGCGAT
AAGTCGTGTCTTACCGGGTTGGACTCAAGACGATAGTTACCGGATAAGGCGCAGCGGTCGGGCTGAACGG
GGGGTTCGTGCACACAGCCCAGCTTGGAGCGAACGACCTACACCGAACTGAGATACCTACAGCGTGAGCT
ATGAGAAAGCGCCACGCTTCCCGAAGGGAGAAAGGCGGACAGGTATCCGGTAAGCGGCAGGGTCGGAACA
GGAGAGCGCACGAGGGAGCTTCCAGGGGGAAACGCCTGGTATCTTTATAGTCCTGTCGGGTTTCGCCACC
TCTGACTTGAGCGTCGATTTTTGTGATGCTCGTCAGGGGGGCGGAGCCTATGGAAAAACGCCAGCAACGC
GGCCTTTTTACGGTTCCTGGCCTTTTGCTGGCCTTTTGCTCACATGTTCTTTCCTGCGTTATCCCCTGAT
TCTGTGGATAACCGTATTACCGCCTTTGAGTGAGCTGATACCGCTCGCCGCAGCCGAACGACCGAGCGCA
GCGAGTCAGTGAGCGAGGAAGCGGAAGAGCGCCCAATACGCAAACCGCCTCTCCCCGCGCGTTGGCCGAT
TCATTAATGCAGCTGGCACGACAGGTTTCCCGACTGGAAAGCGGGCAGTGAGCGCAACGCAATTAATGTG
AGTTAGCTCACTCATTAGGCACCCCAGGCTTTACACTTTATGCTTCCGGCTCGTATGTTGTGTGGAATTG
TGAGCGGATAACAATTTCACACAGGAAACAGCTATGACCATGATTACGCCAAGCGCGCAATTAACCCTCA
CTAAAGGGAACAAAAGCTGGAGCTGCAAGCTTAATGTAGTCTTATGCAATACTCTTGTAGTCTTGCAACA
TGGTAACGATGAGTTAGCAACATGCCTTACAAGGAGAGAAAAAGCACCGTGCATGCCGATTGGTGGAAGT
AAGGTGGTACGATCGTGCCTTATTAGGAAGGCAACAGACGGGTCTGACATGGATTGGACGAACCACTGAA
TTGCCGCATTGCAGAGATATTGTATTTAAGTGCCTAGCTCGATACATAAACGGGTCTCTCTGGTTAGACC
AGATCTGAGCCTGGGAGCTCTCTGGCTAACTAGGGAACCCACTGCTTAAGCCTCAATAAAGCTTGCCTTG
AGTGCTTCAAGTAGTGTGTGCCCGTCTGTTGTGTGACTCTGGTAACTAGAGATCCCTCAGACCCTTTTAG
TCAGTGTGGAAAATCTCTAGCAGTGGCGCCCGAACAGGGACTTGAAAGCGAAAGGGAAACCAGAGGAGCT
CTCTCGACGCAGGACTCGGCTTGCTGAAGCGCGCACGGCAAGAGGCGAGGGGCGGCGACTGGTGAGTACG
CCAAAAATTTTGACTAGCGGAGGCTAGAAGGAGAGAGATGGGTGCGAGAGCGTCAGTATTAAGCGGGGGA
GAATTAGATCGCGATGGGAAAAAATTCGGTTAAGGCCAGGGGGAAAGAAAAAATATAAATTAAAACATAT
AGTATGGGCAAGCAGGGAGCTAGAACGATTCGCAGTTAATCCTGGCCTGTTAGAAACATCAGAAGGCTGT
AGACAAATACTGGGACAGCTACAACCATCCCTTCAGACAGGATCAGAAGAACTTAGATCATTATATAATA
CAGTAGCAACCCTCTATTGTGTGCATCAAAGGATAGAGATAAAAGACACCAAGGAAGCTTTAGACAAGAT
AGAGGAAGAGCAAAACAAAAGTAAGACCACCGCACAGCAAGCGGCCGCTGATCTTCAGACCTGGAGGAGG
AGATATGAGGGACAATTGGAGAAGTGAATTATATAAATATAAAGTAGTAAAAATTGAACCATTAGGAGTA
GCACCCACCAAGGCAAAGAGAAGAGTGGTGCAGAGAGAAAAAAGAGCAGTGGGAATAGGAGCTTTGTTCC
TTGGGTTCTTGGGAGCAGCAGGAAGCACTATGGGCGCAGCGTCAATGACGCTGACGGTACAGGCCAGACA
ATTATTGTCTGGTATAGTGCAGCAGCAGAACAATTTGCTGAGGGCTATTGAGGCGCAACAGCATCTGTTG
CAACTCACAGTCTGGGGCATCAAGCAGCTCCAGGCAAGAATCCTGGCTGTGGAAAGATACCTAAAGGATC
AACAGCTCCTGGGGATTTGGGGTTGCTCTGGAAAACTCATTTGCACCACTGCTGTGCCTTGGAATGCTAG
TTGGAGTAATAAATCTCTGGAACAGATTTGGAATCACACGACCTGGATGGAGTGGGACAGAGAAATTAAC
AATTACACAAGCTTAATACACTCCTTAATTGAAGAATCGCAAAACCAGCAAGAAAAGAATGAACAAGAAT
TATTGGAATTAGATAAATGGGCAAGTTTGTGGAATTGGTTTAACATAACAAATTGGCTGTGGTATATAAA
ATTATTCATAATGATAGTAGGAGGCTTGGTAGGTTTAAGAATAGTTTTTGCTGTACTTTCTATAGTGAAT
AGAGTTAGGCAGGGATATTCACCATTATCGTTTCAGACCCACCTCCCAACCCCGAGGGGACCCAGAGAGG
GCCTATTTCCCATGATTCCTTCATATTTGCATATACGATACAAGGCTGTTAGAGAGATAATTAGAATTAA
TTTGACTGTAAACACAAAGATATTAGTACAAAATACGTGACGTAGAAAGTAATAATTTCTTGGGTAGTTT
GCAGTTTTAAAATTATGTTTTAAAATGGACTATCATATGCTTACCGTAACTTGAAAGTATTTCGATTTCT
TGGCTTTATATATCTTGTGGAAAGGACGAAACACCGCAAGGCGAGTAATACCTGTCGTTTTAGAGCTAGA
AATAGCAAGTTAAAATAAGGCTAGTCCGTTATCAACTTGAAAAAGTGGCACCGAGTCGGTGCTTTTTTAA
GCTTGGCGTAACTAGATCTTGAGACAAATGGCAGTATTCATCCACAATTTTAAAAGAAAAGGGGGGATTG
GGGGGTACAGTGCAGGGGAAAGAATAGTAGACATAATAGCAACAGACATACAAACTAAAGAATTACAAAA
ACAAATTACAAAAATTCAAAATTTTCGGGTTTATTACAGGGACAGCAGAGATCCACTTTGGCGCCGGCTC
GAGGGGG
Features (pLannotate 1.2.2; 29 found; start..end, strand, type, name):
     14..80      +  CDS            small t antigen (fragment): SV40 (simian virus 40) small t antigen
    106..317     +  promoter       EF-1α core promoter: core promoter for human elongation factor EF-1α
    318..1256    +  intron         EF-1α intron A: intron upstream of the start codon of human EF-1α
   1278..1877    +  CDS            PuroR (fragment): puromycin N-acetyltransferase; pac from Streptomyces; confers resistance to puromycin
   1893..2481    +  misc_feature   WPRE: woodchuck hepatitis virus posttranscriptional regulatory element
   2532..2551    +  misc_feature   cPPT/CTS (fragment): central polypurine tract and central termination sequence of HIV-1
   2553..2786    +  LTR            3' LTR (ΔU3): self-inactivating 3' long terminal repeat (LTR) from HIV-1
   2864..2985    +  polyA_signal   SV40 poly(A) signal: SV40 polyadenylation signal
   3025..3160    +  rep_origin     SV40 ori: SV40 origin of replication
   3181..3199    -  promoter       T7 promoter: promoter for bacteriophage T7 RNA polymerase
   3207..3362    +  CDS            lacZα (fragment): LacZα fragment of β-galactosidase; lacZ fragment
   3367..3795    +  rep_origin     f1 ori (sequence partly withheld): f1 bacteriophage origin of replication; arrow indicates direction of (+) strand synthesis
   3848..3952    +  promoter       AmpR promoter: bla
   3953..4813    +  CDS            AmpR: β-lactamase; bla; confers resistance to ampicillin, carbenicillin, and related antibiotics
   4984..5572    +  rep_origin     ori: high-copy-number ColE1/pMB1/pBR322/pUC origin of replication
   5755..5847    +  CDS            lacI (fragment): lac repressor; lacI; The lac repressor binds to the lac operator to inhibit transcription in E. coli. This inhibition can be relieved by adding lactose or isopropyl-β-D-thiogalactopyranoside (IPTG).
   5860..5881    +  protein_bind   CAP binding site: CAP binding activates transcription in the presence of cAMP. E. coli catabolite activator protein
   5896..5926    +  promoter       lac promoter: promoter for the E. coli lac operon
   5934..5950    +  protein_bind   lac operator: The lac repressor binds to the lac operator to inhibit transcription in E. coli. This inhibition can be relieved by adding lactose or isopropyl-β-D-thiogalactopyranoside (IPTG). lac repressor encoded by lacI
   5995..6013    +  promoter       T3 promoter: promoter for bacteriophage T3 RNA polymerase
   6041..6267    +  promoter       RSV promoter: Rous sarcoma virus enhancer/promoter
   6268..6448    +  LTR            5' LTR (truncated): truncated 5' long terminal repeat (LTR) from HIV-1
   6495..6620    +  misc_feature   HIV-1 Ψ: packaging signal of human immunodeficiency virus type 1
   6604..6967    +  CDS            HIV-1 gag (fragment): gag protein from human immunodeficiency virus 1; gag
   7113..7346    +  misc_feature   RRE: The Rev response element (RRE) of HIV-1 allows for Rev-dependent mRNA export from the nucleus to the cytoplasm.
   7723..7749    +  CDS            Rev (fragment): human immunodeficiency virus 1 (HIV-1) Rev protein; rev; enhances nuclear export of unspliced and incompletely spliced viral mRNAs
   7753..7993    +  promoter       U6 promoter: RNA polymerase III promoter for human U6 snRNA
   8023..8098    +  misc_RNA       gRNA scaffold: guide RNA scaffold for the Streptococcus pyogenes CRISPR/Cas9 system
   8154..8271    +  misc_feature   cPPT/CTS: central polypurine tract and central termination sequence of HIV-1
