[The description below was written by a language model from this plasmid's Addgene catalogue record and pLannotate feature annotations shown in this document.]
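Description:
MAPK14 gRNA (BRDN0001148584) is a third-generation lentiviral guide RNA plasmid built on the lentiGuide-Puro backbone and designed to direct CRISPR-Cas9 cutting to human MAPK14, the gene encoding the p38α stress-activated MAP kinase. It is propagated in E. coli as a high-copy plasmid through a ColE1/pUC-type origin with ampicillin selection from the β-lactamase gene. The backbone also carries an f1 origin, an SV40 origin and poly(A) signal, and remnants of a lac/T7/T3 cloning region.

The lentiviral transfer cassette begins with an RSV promoter fused to a truncated HIV-1 5' LTR, which makes genomic RNA production Tat-independent. This is followed by the Ψ packaging signal with a partial gag sequence, the Rev response element for Rev-dependent nuclear export, and a cPPT/CTS element that aids nuclear import of the reverse-transcribed genome. It ends with a self-inactivating ΔU3 3' LTR.

Two expression units lie within this frame. A human U6 RNA polymerase III promoter drives the MAPK14-specific spacer joined to the Streptococcus pyogenes gRNA scaffold. An EF-1α promoter with its intron A drives puromycin N-acetyltransferase for selecting transduced mammalian cells, and a WPRE enhances transcript expression.

The plasmid does not encode Cas9, so it must be used with a separate Cas9 vector or in cells that already express the nuclease. The guide was designed against several MAPK14 transcript variants and belongs to a human kinome gRNA collection, which makes it suited to single-gene knockout and validation of screen hits.
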