Addgene plasmid #77922: MAPK14 gRNA (BRDN0001148584)
Purpose: 3rd generation lentiviral gRNA plasmid targeting human MAPK14
Depositing lab: John Doench & David Root. Depositing organization: Broad Institute. Publication: Optimized sgRNA design to maximize activity and minimize off-target effects of CRISPR-Cas9. Doench JG, Fusi N, Sullender M, Hegde M, Vaimberg EW, Donovan KF, Smith I, Tothova Z, Wilen C, Orchard R, Virgin HW, Listgarten J, Root DE. Nat Biotechnol. 2016 Jan 18. doi: 10.1038/nbt.3437. PubMed 26780180.
Backbone
  Vector backbone: lentiGuide-Puro
  Backbone manufacturer: Zhang Lab (Addgene plasmid # 52963)
  Vector type: Mammalian Expression, Lentiviral, CRISPR
  Selectable markers: Puromycin
Growth in bacteria
  Bacterial resistance: Ampicillin, 100 μg/mL
  Growth temperature: 37°C
  Growth strain: DH5alpha
  Copy number: High Copy
Gene/Insert
  Gene/Insert name: MAPK14 (alt names: MAPK14; NM_001315.2)
  gRNA/shRNA sequence: CAAGGCGAGTAATACCTGTC
  Species: H. sapiens (human)
  Entrez Gene: MAPK14 (a.k.a. CSBP, CSBP1, CSBP2, CSPB1, EXIP, Mxi2, PRKM14, PRKM15, RK, SAPK2A, p38, p38ALPHA)
  Promoter: hU6
  Cloning method: Unknown
  Sequencing primers: 5′ U6-F; 3′ pS2-R
Terms and licenses: Academic/Nonprofit Terms; Industry Terms: Not Available to Industry
Depositor comments: The gRNA was designed to target the following Genbank reference sequence(s): NM_001315.2,NM_139012.2,NM_139013.2,NM_139014.2. Note that this plasmid does NOT contain Cas9. It should be used in conjunction with lentiCas9-Blast (Addgene #52962) or otherwise with cell lines already expressing Cas9. Browse the full kinome gRNA library at http://www.addgene.org/pooled-library/broadgpp-human-kinome/ or visit http://www.broadinstitute.org/rnai/public/ for detailed protocols and information.
How to cite: MAPK14 gRNA (BRDN0001148584) was a gift from John Doench & David Root (Addgene plasmid # 77922 ; http://n2t.net/addgene:77922 ; RRID:Addgene_77922)
