>Addgene plasmid #77922 | MAPK14 gRNA (BRDN0001148584) | depositor partial sequence | sequence record 145382 | Target Sequence
CAAGGCGAGTAATACCTGTC
