>Addgene plasmid #77922 | MAPK14 gRNA (BRDN0001148584) | addgene partial sequence | sequence record 188659 | hU6-F
ATACGTGACGTAGAAAGTAATAATTTCTTGGGTAGTTTGCAGTTTTAAAATTATGTTTTAAAATGGACTA
TCATATGCTTACCGTAACTTGAAAGTATTTCGATTTCTTGGCTTTATATATCTTGTGGAAAGGACGAAAC
ACCGCAAGGCGAGTAATACCTGTCGTTTTAGAGCTAGAAATAGCAAGTTAAAATAAGGCTAGTCCGTTAT
CAACTTGAAAAAGTGGCACCGAGTCGGTGCTTTTTTAAGCTTGGCGTAACTAGATCTTGAGACAAATGGC
AGTATTCATCCACAATTTTAAAAGAAAAGGGGGGATTGGGGGGTACAGTGCAGGGGAAAGAATAGTAGAC
ATAATAGCAACAGACATACAAACTAAAGAATTACAAAAACAAATTACAAAAATTCAAAATTTTCGGGTTT
ATTACAGGGACAGCAGAGATCCACTTTGGCGCCGGCTCGAGGGGGCCCGGGTGCAAAGATGGATAAAGTT
TTAAACAGAGAGGAATCTTTGCAGCTAATGGACCTTCTAGGTCTTGAAAGGAGTGGGAATTGGCTCCGGT
GCCCGTCAGT
